>Addgene plasmid #153046 | AARS_C1_pNIC-Bio3 | addgene full sequence | sequence record 304398 | Addgene NGS Result
TTGAGATCCTTTTTTTTTGCGCGTAATCTGCTGCTTGCAAACAAAAAAACCACCGCTACCAGCGGTGGTT
TGTTTGCCGGATCAAGAGCTACCAACTCTTTTTCCGAAGGTAACTGGCTTCAGCAGAGCGCAGATACCAA
ATACTGTCCTTCTAGTGTAGCCGTAGTTAGGCCACCACTTCAAGAACTCTGTAGCACCGCCTACATACCT
CGCTCTGCTAATCCTGTTACCAGTGGCTGCTGCCAGTGGCGATAAGTCGTGTCTTACCGGGTTGGACTCA
AGACGATAGTTACCGGATAAGGCGCAGCGGTCGGGCTGAACGGGGGGTTCGTGCACACAGCCCAGCTTGG
AGCGAACGACCTACACCGAACTGAGATACCTACAGCGTGAGCTATGAGAAAGCGCCACGCTTCCCGAAGG
GAGAAAGGCGGACAGGTATCCGGTAAGCGGCAGGGTCGGAACAGGAGAGCGCACGAGGGAGCTTCCAGGG
GGAAACGCCTGGTATCTTTATAGTCCTGTCGGGTTTCGCCACCTCTGACTTGAGCGTCGATTTTTGTGAT
GCTCGTCAGGGGGGCGGAGCCTATGGAAAAACGCCAGCAACGCGGCCTTTTTACGGTTCCTGGCCTTTTG
CTGGCCTTTTGCTCACATGTTCTTTCCTGCGTTATCCCCTGATTCTGTGGATAACCGTATTACCGCCTTT
GAGTGAGCTGATACCGCTCGCCGCAGCCGAACGACCGAGCGCAGCGAGTCAGTGAGCGAGGAAGCGGAAG
AGCGCCTGATGCGGTATTTTCTCCTTACGCATCTGTGCGGTATTTCACACCGCAATGGTGCACTCTCAGT
ACAATCTGCTCTGATGCCGCATAGTTAAGCCAGTATACACTCCGCTATCGCTACGTGACTGGGTCATGGC
TGCGCCCCGACACCCGCCAACACCCGCTGACGCGCCCTGACGGGCTTGTCTGCTCCCGGCATCCGCTTAC
AGACAAGCTGTGACCGTCTCCGGGAGCTGCATGTGTCAGAGGTTTTCACCGTCATCACCGAAACGCGCGA
GGCAGCTGCGGTAAAGCTCATCAGCGTGGTCGTGAAGCGATTCACAGATGTCTGCCTGTTCATCCGCGTC
CAGCTCGTTGAGTTTCTCCAGAAGCGTTAATGTCTGGCTTCTGATAAAGCGGGCCATGTTAAGGGCGGTT
TTTTCCTGTTTGGTCACTGATGCCTCCGTGTAAGGGGGATTTCTGTTCATGGGGGTAATGATACCGATGA
AACGAGAGAGGATGCTCACGATACGGGTTACTGATGATGAACATGCCCGGTTACTGGAACGTTGTGAGGG
TAAACAACTGGCGGTATGGATGCGGCGGGACCAGAGAAAAATCACTCAGGGTCAATGCCAGCGCTTCGTT
AATACAGATGTAGGTGTTCCACAGGGTAGCCAGCAGCATCCTGCGATGCAGATCCGGAACATAATGGTGC
AGGGCGCTGACTTCCGCGTTTCCAGACTTTACGAAACACGGAAACCGAAGACCATTCATGTTGTTGCTCA
GGTCGCAGACGTTTTGCAGCAGCAGTCGCTTCACGTTCGCTCGCGTATCGGTGATTCATTCTGCTAACCA
GTAAGGCAACCCCGCCAGCCTAGCCGGGTCCTCAACGACAGGAGCACGATCATGCGCACCCGTGGGGCCG
CCATGCCGGCGATAATGGCCTGCTTCTCGCCGAAACGTTTGGTGGCGGGACCAGTGACGAAGGCTTGAGC
GAGGGCGTGCAAGATTCCGAATACCGCAAGCGACAGGCCGATCATCGTCGCGCTCCAGCGAAAGCGGTCC
TCGCCGAAAATGACCCAGAGCGCTGCCGGCACCTGTCCTACGAGTTGCATGATAAAGAAGACAGTCATAA
GTGCGGCGACGATAGTCATGTCCCGCGCCCACCGGAAGGAGCTGACTGGGTTGAAGGCTCTCAAGGGCAT
CGGTCGAGATCCCGGTGCCTAATGAGTGAGCTAACTTACATTAATTGCGTTGCGCTCACTGCCCGCTTTC
CAGTCGGGAAACCTGTCGTGCCAGCTGCATTAATGAATCGGCCAACGCGCGGGGAGAGGCGGTTTGCGTA
TTGGGCGCCAGGGTGGTTTTTCTTTTCACCAGTGAGACGGGCAACAGCTGATTGCCCTTCACCGCCTGGC
CCTGAGAGAGTTGCAGCAAGCGGTCCACGCTGGTTTGCCCCAGCAGGCGAAAATCCTGTTTGATGGTGGT
TAACGGCGGGATATAACATGAGCTGTCTTCGGTATCGTCGTATCCCACTACCGAGATATCCGCACCAACG
CGCAGCCCGGACTCGGTAATGGCGCGCATTGCGCCCAGCGCCATCTGATCGTTGGCAACCAGCATCGCAG
TGGGAACGATGCCCTCATTCAGCATTTGCATGGTTTGTTGAAAACCGGACATGGCACTCCAGTCGCCTTC
CCGTTCCGCTATCGGCTGAATTTGATTGCGAGTGAGATATTTATGCCAGCCAGCCAGACGCAGACGCGCC
GAGACAGAACTTAATGGGCCCGCTAACAGCGCGATTTGCTGGTGACCCAATGCGACCAGATGCTCCACGC
CCAGTCGCGTACCGTCTTCATGGGAGAAAATAATACTGTTGATGGGTGTCTGGTCAGAGACATCAAGAAA
TAACGCCGGAACATTAGTGCAGGCAGCTTCCACAGCAATGGCATCCTGGTCATCCAGCTGATAGTTAATG
ATCAGCCCACTGACGCGTTGCGCGAGAAGATTGTGCACCGCCGCTTTACAGGCTTCGACGCCGCTTCGTT
CTACCATCGACACCACCACGCTGGCACCCAGTTGATCGGCGCGAGATTTAATCGCCGCGACAATTTGCGA
CGGCGCGTGCAGGGCCAGACTGGAGGTGGCAACGCCAATCAGCAACGACTGTTTGCCCGCCAGTTGTTGT
GCCACGCGGTTGGGAATGTAATTCAGCTCCGCCATCGCCGCTTCCACTTTTTCCCGCGTTTTCGCAGAAA
CGTGGCTGGCCTGGTTCACCACGCGGGAAACGGTCTGATAAGAGACACCGGCATACTCTGCGACATCGTA
TAACGTTACTGGTTTCACATTCACCACCCTGAATTGACTCTCTTCCGGGCGCTATCATGCCATACCGCGA
AAGGTTTTGCGCCATTCGATGGTGTCCGGGATCTCGACGCTCTCCCTTATGCGACTCCTGCATTAGGAAG
CAGCCCAGTAGTAGGTTGAGGCCGTTGAGCACCGCCGCCGCAAGGAATGGTGCATGCAAGGAGATGGCGC
CCAACAGTCCCCCGGCCACGGGGCCTGCCACCATACCCACGCCGAAACAAGCGCTCATGAGCCCGAAGTG
GCGAGCCCGATCTTCCCCATCGGTGATGTCGGCGATATAGGCGCCAGCAACCGCACCTGTGGCGCCGGTG
ATGCCGGCCACGATGCGTCCGGCGTAGAGGATCGAGATCTCGATCCCGCGAAATTAATACGACTCACTAT
AGGGGAATTGTGAGCGGATAACAATTCCCCTCTAGAAATAATTTTGTTTAACTTTAAGAAGGAGATATAC
ATATGCACCATCATCATCATCATTCTTCTGGTGTAGATCTGGGTACCGAGAACCTGTACTTCCAATCCAT
GGACTCTACTCTAACAGCAAGTGAAATCCGGCAGCGATTTATAGATTTCTTCAAGAGGAACGAGCATACG
TATGTTCACTCGTCTGCCACCATCCCATTGGATGACCCCACTTTGCTCTTTGCCAATGCAGGCATGAACC
AGTTTAAACCCATTTTCCTGAACACAATTGACCCATCTCACCCCATGGCAAAGCTGAGCAGAGCTGCCAA
TACCCAGAAGTGCATCCGGGCTGGGGGCAAACATAATGACCTGGACGATGTGGGCAAGGATGTCTATCAT
CACACCTTCTTCGAGATGCTGGGCTCTTGGTCTTTTGGAGATTACTTTAAGGAATTGGCATGTAAGATGG
CTCTGGAACTCCTCACCCAAGAGTTTGGCATTCCCATTGAAAGACTTTATGTTACTTACTTTGGCGGGGA
TGAAGCAGCTGGCTTAGAAGCAGATCTGGAATGCAAACAGATCTGGCAAAATTTGGGGCTGGATGACACC
AAAATCCTCCCAGGCAACATGAAGGATAACTTCTGGGAGATGGGTGACACGGGCCCCTGTGGTCCTTGCA
GTGAGATCCACTACGACCGGATTGGTGGTCGGGACGCCGCACATCTTGTCAACCAGGACGACCCTAATGT
GCTGGAGATCTGGAACCTTGTGTTCATCCAGTATAACAGGGAAGCTGATGGCATTCTGAAACCTCTTCCC
AAGAAAAGCATTGACACAGGGATGGGCCTGGAACGACTGGTATCTGTGCTGCAGAATAAGATGTCCAACT
ATGACACTGACCTTTTTGTCCCTTACTTTGAAGCCATTCAGAAGGGCACAGGTGCCCGACCATACACTGG
GAAAGTTGGTGCTGAGGATGCCGATGGGATTGACATGGCCTACCGGGTGCTGGCTGACCATGCTCGGACC
ATCACTGTGGCACTGGCTGATGGTGGCCGGCCTGACAACACAGGGCGTGGATATGTGTTGAGACGGATTC
TCCGCCGAGCTGTCCGATACGCCCATGAAAAGCTCAATGCCAGCAGGGGCTTCTTTGCTACGTTAGTGGA
TGTTGTCGTCCAGTCCCTGGGAGATGCATTTCCTGAGCTGAAGAAGGACCCAGACATGGTGAAGGACATC
ATTAATGAAGAAGAGGTGCAGTTTCTCAAGACTCTCAGCAGAGGGCGTCGCATCCTGGACAGGAAAATTC
AGAGCCTGGGAGACAGCAAGACCATTCCCGGAGACACTGCTTGGCTCCTCTATGACACCTATGGGTTTCC
AGTGGATCTGACTGGACTGATTGCTGAAGAGAAGGGCCTGGTGGTAGACATGGATGGCTTTGAAGAGGAG
AGGAAACTGGCCCAGCTGAAATCACAGGGCAAGAGCAGTAAAGGTGGATACGGCCTGAATGATATCTTTG
AAGCGCAGAAGATTGAATGGCATGAATGATAAGGATCCGAATTCGAGCTCCGTCGACAAGCTTGCGGCCG
CACTCGAGCACCACCACCACCACCACTGAGATCCGGCTGCTAACAAAGCCCGAAAGGAAGCTGAGTTGGC
TGCTGCCACCGCTGAGCAATAACTAGCATAACCCCTTGGGGCCTCTAAACGGGTCTTGAGGGGTTTTTTG
CTGAAAGGAGGAACTATATCCGGATTGGCGAATGGG
[124 nt withheld, positions 5287-5410]
C
[91 nt withheld, positions 5412-5502]
A
[49 nt withheld, positions 5504-5552]
CCTTTGACGTTGGAGTCCACGTTCTTT
[37 nt withheld, positions 5580-5616]
ACCCTATCTCGGTCTATTCTTTTGATTTATAAGGGATTTTGCCGATTTCGGCCTATTGGTTAAAAAATGA
GCTGATTTAACAAAAATTTAACGCGAATTTTAACAAAATATTAACGCTTACAATTTAGGTGGCACTTTTC
GGGGAAATGTGCGCGGAACCCCTATTTGTTTATTTTTCTAAATACATTCAAATATGTATCCGCTCATGAA
TTAATTCTTAGAAAAACTCATCGAGCATCAAATGAAACTGCAATTTATTCATATCAGGATTATCAATACC
ATATTTTTGAAAAAGCCGTTTCTGTAATGAAGGAGAAAACTCACCGAGGCAGTTCCATAGGATGGCAAGA
TCCTGGTATCGGTCTGCGATTCCGACTCGTCCAACATCAATACAACCTATTAATTTCCCCTCGTCAAAAA
TAAGGTTATCAAGTGAGAAATCACCATGAGTGACGACTGAATCCGGTGAGAATGGCAAAAGTTTATGCAT
TTCTTTCCAGACTTGTTCAACAGGCCAGCCATTACGCTCGTCATCAAAATCACTCGCATCAACCAAACCG
TTATTCATTCGTGATTGCGCCTGAGCGAGACGAAATACGCGATCGCTGTTAAAAGGACAATTACAAACAG
GAATCGAATGCAACCGGCGCAGGAACACTGCCAGCGCATCAACAATATTTTCACCTGAATCAGGATATTC
TTCTAATACCTGGAATGCTGTTTTCCCGGGGATCGCAGTGGTGAGTAACCATGCATCATCAGGAGTACGG
ATAAAATGCTTGATGGTCGGAAGAGGCATAAATTCCGTCAGCCAGTTTAGTCTGACCATCTCATCTGTAA
CATCATTGGCAACGCTACCTTTGCCATGTTTCAGAAACAACTCTGGCGCATCGGGCTTCCCATACAATCG
ATAGATTGTCGCACCTGATTGCCCGACATTATCGCGAGCCCATTTATACCCATATAAATCAGCATCCATG
TTGGAATTTAATCGCGGCCTAGAGCAAGACGTTTCCCGTTGAATATGGCTCATAACACCCCTTGTATTAC
TGTTTATGTAAGCAGACAGTTTTATTGTTCATGACCAAAATCCCTTAACGTGAGTTTTCGTTCCACTGAG
CGTCAGACCCCGTAGAAAAGATCAAAGGATCTTC
Features (pLannotate 1.2.2; 19 found; start..end, strand, type, name):
      1..589     +  rep_origin     ori: high-copy-number ColE1/pMB1/pBR322/pUC origin of replication
    775..914     -  misc_feature   bom: basis of mobility region from pBR322
   1016..1207    -  CDS            rop: Rop protein, which maintains plasmids at low copy number; rop
   1224..1604    +  CDS            YPB1_ECOLX: Protein predicted: Swiss-Prot protein existence level 4. From Escherichia coli.
   1676..1967    -  CDS            TcR (fragment): tetracycline efflux protein; tet; confers resistance to tetracycline
   1982..2003    -  protein_bind   CAP binding site: CAP binding activates transcription in the presence of cAMP. E. coli catabolite activator protein
   2016..3098    -  CDS            lacI: lac repressor; lacI; The lac repressor binds to the lac operator to inhibit transcription in E. coli. This inhibition can be relieved by adding lactose or isopropyl-β-D-thiogalactopyranoside (IPTG).
   3099..3176    -  promoter       lacI promoter: lacI
   3184..3463    -  CDS            TcR (fragment): tetracycline efflux protein; tet; confers resistance to tetracycline
   3485..3503    +  promoter       T7 promoter: promoter for bacteriophage T7 RNA polymerase
   3504..3528    +  protein_bind   lac operator: The lac repressor binds to the lac operator to inhibit transcription in E. coli. This inhibition can be relieved by adding lactose or isopropyl-β-D-thiogalactopyranoside (IPTG). lac repressor encoded by lacI
   3543..3565    +  RBS            RBS: efficient ribosome binding site from bacteriophage T7 gene 10 (Olins and Rangwala, 1989)
   3639..5015    +  CDS            AARS1 (fragment): SYAC_HUMAN - Also known as AARS From Homo sapiens (Human).
   5119..5136    +  CDS            9xHis (fragment): 9xHis affinity tag
   5146..5195    +  CDS            SET1 (fragment): solubility-enhancement tag derived from T7 phage gene 10B
   5203..5250    +  terminator     T7 terminator: transcription terminator for bacteriophage T7 RNA polymerase
   5287..5715    +  rep_origin     f1 ori (sequence partly withheld): f1 bacteriophage origin of replication; arrow indicates direction of (+) strand synthesis
   5768..5825    +  promoter       AmpR promoter (fragment): bla
   5834..6649    -  CDS            KanR: aminoglycoside phosphotransferase; aph(3')-Ia; confers resistance to kanamycin in bacteria or G418 (Geneticin®) in eukaryotes
