[The description below was written by a language model from this plasmid's Addgene catalogue record and pLannotate feature annotations shown in this document.]
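Description:
AARS_C1_pNIC-Bio3 is a bacterial expression plasmid built on the Structural Genomics Consortium's pNIC-Bio3 backbone, a pET-style vector designed for ligation-independent cloning. It is about 6.8 kb and replicates from a ColE1/pBR322-type origin. The pBR322 bom region and the rop gene are also present, which fits the low copy number given in the record. Selection is by kanamycin through an aminoglycoside phosphotransferase gene. An f1 origin and short remnants of the tetracycline resistance gene are also annotated; the latter are non-functional leftovers from the backbone.

The insert is human alanyl-tRNA synthetase (AARS, also known as AARS1). The annotated match covers only about 1.4 kb and is flagged as a fragment, so the construct appears to encode part of the protein rather than the full-length enzyme. The "C1" in the name may denote a particular construct boundary, but the record does not define it. Expression is driven by a T7 promoter followed by a lac operator and the T7 gene 10 ribosome binding site, and ends at a T7 terminator. The plasmid carries lacI, so transcription is repressed until IPTG is added in a host that supplies T7 RNA polymerase.

According to the catalogue, the backbone adds an N-terminal His6 tag with a TEV protease cleavage site and a C-terminal Avi tag, the acceptor peptide for site-specific biotinylation by BirA. The automated annotation labels neither tag. The only His-type fragment it marks lies downstream of the insert, and whether this is translated cannot be judged from the table. The stated purpose is production of Avi-tagged alanyl-tRNA synthetase, a format that allows nickel-affinity purification and streptavidin-based immobilisation or detection.
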