Addgene plasmid #153046: AARS_C1_pNIC-Bio3
Purpose: Expression construct for producing Avi tagged Alanyl-tRNA synthetase
Depositing lab: Susanne Gräslund. Depositing organization: Karolinska Institutet.
Backbone
  Vector backbone: pNIC-Bio3
  Backbone manufacturer: Structural Genomics Consortium
  Vector type: Bacterial Expression
Growth in bacteria
  Bacterial resistance: Kanamycin, 50 μg/mL
  Growth temperature: 37°C
  Growth strain: DH5alpha
  Copy number: Low Copy
Gene/Insert
  Gene/Insert name: AARS (alt name: PL-12)
  Species: H. sapiens (human)
  Entrez Gene: AARS (a.k.a. CMT2N, EIEE29)
  Promoter: T7
  Tag / fusion protein: His6-TEV (N terminal on backbone); Avi (C terminal on backbone)
  Cloning method: Ligation Independent Cloning
Terms and licenses: Academic/Nonprofit Terms; Industry Terms: Not Available to Industry
Depositor comments: Backbone vector pNIC-Bio3, Genbank acc. no. JN792439
How to cite: AARS_C1_pNIC-Bio3 was a gift from Susanne Gräslund (Addgene plasmid # 153046 ; http://n2t.net/addgene:153046 ; RRID:Addgene_153046)
