>Addgene plasmid #153046 | AARS_C1_pNIC-Bio3 | depositor partial sequence | sequence record 296132 | Full Sequence
ATGCACCATCATCATCATCATTCTTCTGGTGTAGATCTGGGTACCGAGAACCTGTACTTCCAATCCATGG
ACTCTACTCTAACAGCAAGTGAAATCCGGCAGCGATTTATAGATTTCTTCAAGAGGAACGAGCATACGTA
TGTTCACTCGTCTGCCACCATCCCATTGGATGACCCCACTTTGCTCTTTGCCAATGCAGGCATGAACCAG
TTTAAACCCATTTTCCTGAACACAATTGACCCATCTCACCCCATGGCAAAGCTGAGCAGAGCTGCCAATA
CCCAGAAGTGCATCCGGGCTGGGGGCAAACATAATGACCTGGACGATGTGGGCAAGGATGTCTATCATCA
CACCTTCTTCGAGATGCTGGGCTCTTGGTCTTTTGGAGATTACTTTAAGGAATTGGCATGTAAGATGGCT
CTGGAACTCCTCACCCAAGAGTTTGGCATTCCCATTGAAAGACTTTATGTTACTTACTTTGGCGGGGATG
AAGCAGCTGGCTTAGAAGCAGATCTGGAATGCAAACAGATCTGGCAAAATTTGGGGCTGGATGACACCAA
AATCCTCCCAGGCAACATGAAGGATAACTTCTGGGAGATGGGTGACACGGGCCCCTGTGGTCCTTGCAGT
GAGATCCACTACGACCGGATTGGTGGTCGGGACGCCGCACATCTTGTCAACCAGGACGACCCTAATGTGC
TGGAGATCTGGAACCTTGTGTTCATCCAGTATAACAGGGAAGCTGATGGCATTCTGAAACCTCTTCCCAA
GAAAAGCATTGACACAGGGATGGGCCTGGAACGACTGGTATCTGTGCTGCAGAATAAGATGTCCAACTAT
GACACTGACCTTTTTGTCCCTTACTTTGAAGCCATTCAGAAGGGCACAGGTGCCCGACCATACACTGGGA
AAGTTGGTGCTGAGGATGCCGATGGGATTGACATGGCCTACCGGGTGCTGGCTGACCATGCTCGGACCAT
CACTGTGGCACTGGCTGATGGTGGCCGGCCTGACAACACAGGGCGTGGATATGTGTTGAGACGGATTCTC
CGCCGAGCTGTCCGATACGCCCATGAAAAGCTCAATGCCAGCAGGGGCTTCTTTGCTACGTTAGTGGATG
TTGTCGTCCAGTCCCTGGGAGATGCATTTCCTGAGCTGAAGAAGGACCCAGACATGGTGAAGGACATCAT
TAATGAAGAAGAGGTGCAGTTTCTCAAGACTCTCAGCAGAGGGCGTCGCATCCTGGACAGGAAAATTCAG
AGCCTGGGAGACAGCAAGACCATTCCCGGAGACACTGCTTGGCTCCTCTATGACACCTATGGGTTTCCAG
TGGATCTGACTGGACTGATTGCTGAAGAGAAGGGCCTGGTGGTAGACATGGATGGCTTTGAAGAGGAGAG
GAAACTGGCCCAGCTGAAATCACAGGGCAAGAGCAGTAAAGGTGGATACGGCCTGAATGATATCTTTGAA
GCGCAGAAGATTGAATGGCATGAA
