>Addgene plasmid #153046 | AARS_C1_pNIC-Bio3 | depositor partial sequence | sequence record 296133 | DNA sequence of target insert without tags, start/stop amino acids M1-K455
ATGGACTCTACTCTAACAGCAAGTGAAATCCGGCAGCGATTTATAGATTTCTTCAAGAGGAACGAGCATA
CGTATGTTCACTCGTCTGCCACCATCCCATTGGATGACCCCACTTTGCTCTTTGCCAATGCAGGCATGAA
CCAGTTTAAACCCATTTTCCTGAACACAATTGACCCATCTCACCCCATGGCAAAGCTGAGCAGAGCTGCC
AATACCCAGAAGTGCATCCGGGCTGGGGGCAAACATAATGACCTGGACGATGTGGGCAAGGATGTCTATC
ATCACACCTTCTTCGAGATGCTGGGCTCTTGGTCTTTTGGAGATTACTTTAAGGAATTGGCATGTAAGAT
GGCTCTGGAACTCCTCACCCAAGAGTTTGGCATTCCCATTGAAAGACTTTATGTTACTTACTTTGGCGGG
GATGAAGCAGCTGGCTTAGAAGCAGATCTGGAATGCAAACAGATCTGGCAAAATTTGGGGCTGGATGACA
CCAAAATCCTCCCAGGCAACATGAAGGATAACTTCTGGGAGATGGGTGACACGGGCCCCTGTGGTCCTTG
CAGTGAGATCCACTACGACCGGATTGGTGGTCGGGACGCCGCACATCTTGTCAACCAGGACGACCCTAAT
GTGCTGGAGATCTGGAACCTTGTGTTCATCCAGTATAACAGGGAAGCTGATGGCATTCTGAAACCTCTTC
CCAAGAAAAGCATTGACACAGGGATGGGCCTGGAACGACTGGTATCTGTGCTGCAGAATAAGATGTCCAA
CTATGACACTGACCTTTTTGTCCCTTACTTTGAAGCCATTCAGAAGGGCACAGGTGCCCGACCATACACT
GGGAAAGTTGGTGCTGAGGATGCCGATGGGATTGACATGGCCTACCGGGTGCTGGCTGACCATGCTCGGA
CCATCACTGTGGCACTGGCTGATGGTGGCCGGCCTGACAACACAGGGCGTGGATATGTGTTGAGACGGAT
TCTCCGCCGAGCTGTCCGATACGCCCATGAAAAGCTCAATGCCAGCAGGGGCTTCTTTGCTACGTTAGTG
GATGTTGTCGTCCAGTCCCTGGGAGATGCATTTCCTGAGCTGAAGAAGGACCCAGACATGGTGAAGGACA
TCATTAATGAAGAAGAGGTGCAGTTTCTCAAGACTCTCAGCAGAGGGCGTCGCATCCTGGACAGGAAAAT
TCAGAGCCTGGGAGACAGCAAGACCATTCCCGGAGACACTGCTTGGCTCCTCTATGACACCTATGGGTTT
CCAGTGGATCTGACTGGACTGATTGCTGAAGAGAAGGGCCTGGTGGTAGACATGGATGGCTTTGAAGAGG
AGAGGAAACTGGCCCAGCTGAAATCACAGGGCAAG
